Addgene plasmid #104451: GST(LSCS)GFPmyc
Purpose: Autophagy cargo assay
Depositing lab: Carol Mercer. Depositing organization: University of Cincinnati. Publication: The GST-BHMT assay and related assays for autophagy. Dennis PB, Mercer CA. Methods Enzymol. 2009;452:97-118. doi: 10.1016/S0076-6879(08)03607-0. PubMed 19200878.
Backbone
  Vector backbone: pRK5
  Backbone size w/o insert (bp): 4754
  Total vector size (bp): 6050
  Vector type: Mammalian Expression
Growth in bacteria
  Bacterial resistance: Ampicillin, 100 μg/mL
  Growth temperature: 37°C
  Growth strain: DH5alpha
  Copy number: High Copy
Gene/Insert
  Gene/Insert name: GST-GFP-myc
  Species: GFP is from Aequorea victoria
  Insert size (bp): 1428
  Promoter: CMV
  Tag / fusion protein: GST (N terminal on insert); myc (C terminal on insert)
  Cloning method: Restriction Enzyme; 5′ cloning site Nru1 (unknown if destroyed); 3′ cloning site HindIII (unknown if destroyed)
  Sequencing primers: 5′ SP6 5'-TGATGAGTTTGGACAAACCAC-3'
Terms and licenses: Academic/Nonprofit Terms; Industry Terms: Not Available to Industry
How to cite: GST(LSCS)GFPmyc was a gift from Carol Mercer (Addgene plasmid # 104451 ; http://n2t.net/addgene:104451 ; RRID:Addgene_104451)
