[The description below was written by a language model from this plasmid's Addgene catalogue record and pLannotate feature annotations shown in this document.]
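Description:
GST(LSCS)GFPmyc is a mammalian expression plasmid of about 6 kb built on the pRK5 backbone and made for use in an autophagy cargo assay. It is propagated in E. coli as a high-copy plasmid from a ColE1/pUC-type origin, with selection by ampicillin through the β-lactamase gene. An M13 phage origin is also present. The remaining bacterial features are backbone remnants: lac promoter/operator elements and fragments of lacZα, lacI, rop and bom. An SV40 enhancer/early promoter region, which includes the SV40 origin, lies downstream of the expression cassette. No mammalian selection marker is annotated, which fits transient transfection use.

The payload is a single fusion open reading frame driven by the CMV immediate-early enhancer and promoter. A fragment of CMV intron A and an SP6 promoter sit just upstream of the coding region, and an SV40 polyadenylation signal terminates the transcript. The encoded protein is Schistosoma japonicum glutathione S-transferase at the N-terminus joined to EGFP (derived from Aequorea victoria GFP). The catalogue also lists a C-terminal myc epitope, but the feature tables do not annotate it separately. Only a short gap separates the GST and EGFP annotations. The "LSCS" in the name presumably refers to a linker placed there, but the record does not define the term. A short match to an IgH signal sequence upstream of GST is only a fragment and is probably a leftover of the pRK5 leader region rather than a working secretion signal.

The GST tag allows glutathione-affinity capture of the reporter and its fragments, while GFP and myc allow detection. The record does not describe the assay beyond its stated purpose. The depositor's sequence and the repository's sequencing result show the same features in opposite orientations and differ in length by only a few bases.
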