Features (pLannotate 1.2.2; 21 found; start..end, strand, type, name):
     14..393     +  enhancer       CMV enhancer: human cytomegalovirus immediate early enhancer
    394..597     +  promoter       CMV promoter: human cytomegalovirus (CMV) immediate early promoter
    733..776     +  intron         CMV intron (fragment): modified intron A from human cytomegalovirus
    828..846     +  promoter       SP6 promoter: promoter for bacteriophage SP6 RNA polymerase
    850..885     +  CDS            IgH signal sequence (fragment): signal sequence from the mouse immunoglobulin heavy chain variable region
    918..1572    +  CDS            GST (fragment): glutathione S-transferase from Schistosoma japonicum
   1587..2300    +  CDS            EGFP: EGFP is a basic (constitutively fluorescent) green fluorescent protein published in 1996, derived from Aequorea victoria. It is reported to be a rapidly-maturing weak dimer with moderate acid sensitivity.
   2363..2497    +  polyA_signal   SV40 poly(A) signal: SV40 polyadenylation signal
   2566..2923    +  promoter       SV40 promoter: SV40 enhancer and early promoter
   2942..3096    +  CDS            lacZα (fragment): LacZα fragment of β-galactosidase; lacZ fragment
   3102..3153    -  misc_feature   bom (fragment): basis of mobility region from pBR322
   3172..3552    +  rep_origin     M13 ori (sequence partly withheld): M13 bacteriophage origin of replication; arrow indicates direction of (+) strand synthesis
   3628..3677    -  misc_feature   bom (fragment): basis of mobility region from pBR322
   3779..3814    -  CDS            rop (fragment): Rop protein, which maintains plasmids at low copy number; rop
   3909..4013    +  promoter       AmpR promoter: bla
   4014..4874    +  CDS            AmpR: β-lactamase; bla; confers resistance to ampicillin, carbenicillin, and related antibiotics
   5045..5633    +  rep_origin     ori: high-copy-number ColE1/pMB1/pBR322/pUC origin of replication
   5816..5908    +  CDS            lacI (fragment): lac repressor; lacI; The lac repressor binds to the lac operator to inhibit transcription in E. coli. This inhibition can be relieved by adding lactose or isopropyl-β-D-thiogalactopyranoside (IPTG).
   5921..5942    +  protein_bind   CAP binding site: CAP binding activates transcription in the presence of cAMP. E. coli catabolite activator protein
   5957..5987    +  promoter       lac promoter: promoter for the E. coli lac operon
   5995..6011    +  protein_bind   lac operator: The lac repressor binds to the lac operator to inhibit transcription in E. coli. This inhibition can be relieved by adding lactose or isopropyl-β-D-thiogalactopyranoside (IPTG). lac repressor encoded by lacI
>Addgene plasmid #104451 | GST(LSCS)GFPmyc | depositor full sequence | sequence record 197983 | GST(LSCS)GFPmyc sequence 6050 bps
TTCGAGCTCGCCCGACATTGATTATTGACTAGTTATTAATAGTAATCAATTACGGGGTCATTAGTTCATA
GCCCATATATGGAGTTCCGCGTTACATAACTTACGGTAAATGGCCCGCCTGGCTGACCGCCCAACGACCC
CCGCCCATTGACGTCAATAATGACGTATGTTCCCATAGTAACGCCAATAGGGACTTTCCATTGACGTCAA
TGGGTGGAGTATTTACGGTAAACTGCCCACTTGGCAGTACATCAAGTGTATCATATGCCAAGTACGCCCC
CTATTGACGTCAATGACGGTAAATGGCCCGCCTGGCATTATGCCCAGTACATGACCTTATGGGACTTTCC
TACTTGGCAGTACATCTACGTATTAGTCATCGCTATTACCATGGTGATGCGGTTTTGGCAGTACATCAAT
GGGCGTGGATAGCGGTTTGACTCACGGGGATTTCCAAGTCTCCACCCCATTGACGTCAATGGGAGTTTGT
TTTGGCACCAAAATCAACGGGACTTTCCAAAATGTCGTAACAACTCCGCCCCATTGACGCAAATGGGCGG
TAGGCGTGTACGGTGGGAGGTCTATATAAGCAGAGCTCGTTTAGTGAACCGTCAGATCGCCTGGAGACGC
CATCCACGCTGTTTTGACCTCCATAGAAGACACCGGGACCGATCCAGCCTCCGCGGCCGGGAACGGTGCA
TTGGAACGCGGATTCCCCGTGCCAAGAGTGACGTAAGTACCGCCTATAGAGTCTATAGGCCCACCCCCTT
GGCTTCGTTAGAACGCGGCTACAATTAATACATAACCTTATGTATCATACACATACGATTTAGGTGACAC
TATAGAATAACATCCACTTTGCCTTTCTCTCCACAGGTGTCCACTTCCCAGGTCCAACTGTACCTCGCGA
GCCAGCCATGTCCCCTATACTAGGTTATTGGAAAATTAAGGGCCTTGTGCAACCCACTCGACTTCTTTTG
GAATATCTTGAAGAAAAATATGAAGAGCATTTGTATGAGCGCGATGAAGGTGATAAATGGCGAGCCAAAA
AGTTTGAATTGGGTTTGGAGTTTCCCAATCTTCCTTATTATATTGATGGTGATGTTAAATTAACACAGTC
TATGGCCATCATACGTTATATAGCTGACAAGCACAACATGTTGGGTGGTTGTCCAAAAGAGCGTGCAGAG
ATTTCAATGCTTGAAGGAGCGGTTTTGGATATTAGATACGGTGTTTCGAGAATTGCATATAGTAAAGACT
TTGAAACTCTCAAAGTTGATTTTCTTAGCAAGCTACCTGAAATGCTGAAAATGTTCGAAGATCGTTTATG
TCATAAAACATATTTAAATGGTGATCATGTAACCCATCCTGACTTCATGTTGTATGACGCTCTTGATGTT
GTTTTATACATGGACCCAATGTGCCTGGATGCGTTCCCAAAATTAGTTTGTTTTAAAAAACGTATTGAAG
CTATCCCACAAATTGATAAGTACTTGAAATCCAGCAAGTATATAGCATGGCCTTTGCAGGGCTGGCAAGC
CACGTTTGGTGGTGGCGACCATCCTCCAAAATCGGATGGCGGCCGCGTGAGCAAGGGCGAGGAGCTGTTC
ACCGGGGTGGTGCCCATCCTGGTCGAGCTGGACGGCGACGTAAACGGCCACAAGTTCAGCGTGTCCGGCG
AGGGCGAGGGCGATGCCACCTACGGCAAGCTGACCCTGAAGTTCATCTGCACCACCGGCAAGCTGCCCGT
GCCCTGGCCCACCCTCGTGACCACCCTGACCTACGGCGTGCAGTGCTTCAGCCGCTACCCCGACCACATG
AAGCAGCACGACTTCTTCAAGTCCGCCATGCCCGAAGGCTACGTCCAGGAGCGCACCATCTTCTTCAAGG
ACGACGGCAACTACAAGACCCGCGCCGAGGTGAAGTTCGAGGGCGACACCCTGGTGAACCGCATCGAGCT
GAAGGGCATCGACTTCAAGGAGGACGGCAACATCCTGGGGCACAAGCTGGAGTACAACTACAACAGCCAC
AACGTCTATATCATGGCCGACAAGCAGAAGAACGGCATCAAGGTGAACTTCAAGATCCGCCACAACATCG
AGGACGGCAGCGTGCAGCTCGCCGACCACTACCAGCAGAACACCCCCATCGGCGACGGCCCCGTGCTGCT
GCCCGACAACCACTACCTGAGCACCCAGTCCGCCCTGAGCAAAGACCCCAACGAGAAGCGCGATCACATG
GTCCTGCTGGAGTTCGTGACCGCCGCCGGGATCACTCTCGGCATGGACGAGCTGTACAAGTCTAGAATGG
AGCAGAAGCTGATCTCCGAGGAGGACCTGTGAAAGCTTGGCCGCCATGGCCCAACTTGTTTATTGCAGCT
TATAATGGTTACAAATAAAGCAATAGCATCACAAATTTCACAAATAAAGCATTTTTTTCACTGCATTCTA
GTTGTGGTTTGTCCAAACTCATCAATGTATCTTATCATGTCTGGATCGGGAATTAATTCGGCGCAGCACC
ATGGCCTGAAATAACCTCTGAAAGAGGAACTTGGTTAGGTACCTTCTGAGGCGGAAAGAACCAGCTGTGG
AATGTGTGTCAGTTAGGGTGTGGAAAGTCCCCAGGCTCCCCAGCAGGCAGAAGTATGCAAAGCATGCATC
TCAATTAGTCAGCAACCAGGTGTGGAAAGTCCCCAGGCTCCCCAGCAGGCAGAAGTATGCAAAGCATGCA
TCTCAATTAGTCAGCAACCATAGTCCCGCCCCTAACTCCGCCCATCCCGCCCCTAACTCCGCCCAGTTCC
GCCCATTCTCCGCCCCATGGCTGACTAATTTTTTTTATTTATGCAGAGGCCGAGGCCGCCTCGGCCTCTG
AGCTATTCCAGAAGTAGTGAGGAGGCTTTTTTGGAGGCCTAGGCTTTTGCAAAAAGCTGTTAACAGCTTG
GCACTGGCCGTCGTTTTACAACGTCGTGACTGGGAAAACCCTGGCGTTACCCAACTTAATCGCCTTGCAG
CACATCCCCCTTTCGCCAGCTGGCGTAATAGCGAAGAGGCCCGCACCGATCGCCCTTCCCAACAGTTGCG
CAGCCTGAATGGCGAATGGCGCCTGATGCGGTATTTTCTCCTTACGCATCTGTGCGGTATTTCACACCGC
ATA
[142 nt withheld, positions 3154-3295]
C
[141 nt withheld, positions 3297-3437]
CCTTTGACGTTGGAGTCCACGTTCTTT
[37 nt withheld, positions 3465-3501]
ACCCTATCTCGGGCTATTCTTTTGATTTATAAGGGATTTTGCCGATTTCGGCCTATTGGTTAAAAAATGA
GCTGATTTAACAAAAATTTAACGCGAATTTTAACAAAATATTAACGTTTACAATTTTATGGTGCACTCTC
AGTACAATCTGCTCTGATGCCGCATAGTTAAGCCAGCCCCGACACCCGCCAACACCCGCTGACGCGCCCT
GACGGGCTTGTCTGCTCCCGGCATCCGCTTACAGACAAGCTGTGACCGTCTCCGGGAGCTGCATGTGTCA
GAGGTTTTCACCGTCATCACCGAAACGCGCGAGACGAAAGGGCCTCGTGATACGCCTATTTTTATAGGTT
AATGTCATGATAATAATGGTTTCTTAGACGTCAGGTGGCACTTTTCGGGGAAATGTGCGCGGAACCCCTA
TTTGTTTATTTTTCTAAATACATTCAAATATGTATCCGCTCATGAGACAATAACCCTGATAAATGCTTCA
ATAATATTGAAAAAGGAAGAGTATGAGTATTCAACATTTCCGTGTCGCCCTTATTCCCTTTTTTGCGGCA
TTTTGCCTTCCTGTTTTTGCTCACCCAGAAACGCTGGTGAAAGTAAAAGATGCTGAAGATCAGTTGGGTG
CACGAGTGGGTTACATCGAACTGGATCTCAACAGCGGTAAGATCCTTGAGAGTTTTCGCCCCGAAGAACG
TTTTCCAATGATGAGCACTTTTAAAGTTCTGCTATGTGGCGCGGTATTATCCCGTATTGACGCCGGGCAA
GAGCAACTCGGTCGCCGCATACACTATTCTCAGAATGACTTGGTTGAGTACTCACCAGTCACAGAAAAGC
ATCTTACGGATGGCATGACAGTAAGAGAATTATGCAGTGCTGCCATAACCATGAGTGATAACACTGCGGC
CAACTTACTTCTGACAACGATCGGAGGACCGAAGGAGCTAACCGCTTTTTTGCACAACATGGGGGATCAT
GTAACTCGCCTTGATCGTTGGGAACCGGAGCTGAATGAAGCCATACCAAACGACGAGCGTGACACCACGA
TGCCTGTAGCAATGGCAACAACGTTGCGCAAACTATTAACTGGCGAACTACTTACTCTAGCTTCCCGGCA
ACAATTAATAGACTGGATGGAGGCGGATAAAGTTGCAGGACCACTTCTGCGCTCGGCCCTTCCGGCTGGC
TGGTTTATTGCTGATAAATCTGGAGCCGGTGAGCGTGGGTCTCGCGGTATCATTGCAGCACTGGGGCCAG
ATGGTAAGCCCTCCCGTATCGTAGTTATCTACACGACGGGGAGTCAGGCAACTATGGATGAACGAAATAG
ACAGATCGCTGAGATAGGTGCCTCACTGATTAAGCATTGGTAACTGTCAGACCAAGTTTACTCATATATA
CTTTAGATTGATTTAAAACTTCATTTTTAATTTAAAAGGATCTAGGTGAAGATCCTTTTTGATAATCTCA
TGACCAAAATCCCTTAACGTGAGTTTTCGTTCCACTGAGCGTCAGACCCCGTAGAAAAGATCAAAGGATC
TTCTTGAGATCCTTTTTTTCTGCGCGTAATCTGCTGCTTGCAAACAAAAAAACCACCGCTACCAGCGGTG
GTTTGTTTGCCGGATCAAGAGCTACCAACTCTTTTTCCGAAGGTAACTGGCTTCAGCAGAGCGCAGATAC
CAAATACTGTTCTTCTAGTGTAGCCGTAGTTAGGCCACCACTTCAAGAACTCTGTAGCACCGCCTACATA
CCTCGCTCTGCTAATCCTGTTACCAGTGGCTGCTGCCAGTGGCGATAAGTCGTGTCTTACCGGGTTGGAC
TCAAGACGATAGTTACCGGATAAGGCGCAGCGGTCGGGCTGAACGGGGGGTTCGTGCACACAGCCCAGCT
TGGAGCGAACGACCTACACCGAACTGAGATACCTACAGCGTGAGCTATGAGAAAGCGCCACGCTTCCCGA
AGGGAGAAAGGCGGACAGGTATCCGGTAAGCGGCAGGGTCGGAACAGGAGAGCGCACGAGGGAGCTTCCA
GGGGGAAACGCCTGGTATCTTTATAGTCCTGTCGGGTTTCGCCACCTCTGACTTGAGCGTCGATTTTTGT
GATGCTCGTCAGGGGGGCGGAGCCTATGGAAAAACGCCAGCAACGCGGCCTTTTTACGGTTCCTGGCCTT
TTGCTGGCCTTTTGCTCACATGTTCTTTCCTGCGTTATCCCCTGATTCTGTGGATAACCGTATTACCGCC
TTTGAGTGAGCTGATACCGCTCGCCGCAGCCGAACGACCGAGCGCAGCGAGTCAGTGAGCGAGGAAGCGG
AAGAGCGCCCAATACGCAAACCGCCTCTCCCCGCGCGTTGGCCGATTCATTAATGCAGCTGGCACGACAG
GTTTCCCGACTGGAAAGCGGGCAGTGAGCGCAACGCAATTAATGTGAGTTAGCTCACTCATTAGGCACCC
CAGGCTTTACACTTTATGCTTCCGGCTCGTATGTTGTGTGGAATTGTGAGCGGATAACAATTTCACACAG
GAAACAGCTATGACATGATTACGAATTAA
