Features (pLannotate 1.2.2; 21 found; start..end, strand, type, name):
    325..459     -  polyA_signal   SV40 poly(A) signal: SV40 polyadenylation signal
    522..1235    -  CDS            EGFP: EGFP is a basic (constitutively fluorescent) green fluorescent protein published in 1996, derived from Aequorea victoria. It is reported to be a rapidly-maturing weak dimer with moderate acid sensitivity.
   1251..1904    -  CDS            GST26_SCHJA: Experimental evidence at protein level: Swiss-Prot protein existence level 1. GST isoenzymes appear to play a central role in the parasite detoxification system. Other functions are also suspected including a role in increasing the solubility of haematin in the parasite gut. From Schistosoma japonicum (Blood fluke).
   1941..1978    -  CDS            IgH signal sequence (fragment): signal sequence from the mouse immunoglobulin heavy chain variable region
   1982..2000    -  promoter       SP6 promoter: promoter for bacteriophage SP6 RNA polymerase
   2052..2095    -  intron         CMV intron (fragment): modified intron A from human cytomegalovirus
   2231..2434    -  promoter       CMV promoter: human cytomegalovirus (CMV) immediate early promoter
   2435..2814    -  enhancer       CMV enhancer: human cytomegalovirus immediate early enhancer
   2867..2883    -  protein_bind   lac operator: The lac repressor binds to the lac operator to inhibit transcription in E. coli. This inhibition can be relieved by adding lactose or isopropyl-β-D-thiogalactopyranoside (IPTG). lac repressor encoded by lacI
   2891..2921    -  promoter       lac promoter: promoter for the E. coli lac operon
   2936..2957    -  protein_bind   CAP binding site: CAP binding activates transcription in the presence of cAMP. E. coli catabolite activator protein
   2970..3062    -  CDS            lacI (fragment): lac repressor; lacI; The lac repressor binds to the lac operator to inhibit transcription in E. coli. This inhibition can be relieved by adding lactose or isopropyl-β-D-thiogalactopyranoside (IPTG).
   3245..3833    -  rep_origin     ori: high-copy-number ColE1/pMB1/pBR322/pUC origin of replication
   4004..4864    -  CDS            AmpR: β-lactamase; bla; confers resistance to ampicillin, carbenicillin, and related antibiotics
   4865..4969    -  promoter       AmpR promoter: bla
   5064..5099    +  CDS            rop (fragment): Rop protein, which maintains plasmids at low copy number; rop
   5201..5250    +  misc_feature   bom (fragment): basis of mobility region from pBR322
   5326..5706    -  rep_origin     M13 ori (sequence partly withheld): M13 bacteriophage origin of replication; arrow indicates direction of (+) strand synthesis
   5725..5776    +  misc_feature   bom (fragment): basis of mobility region from pBR322
   5782..5936    -  CDS            lacZα (fragment): LacZα fragment of β-galactosidase; lacZ fragment
   5955..256     -  promoter       SV40 promoter (across the origin): SV40 enhancer and early promoter
>Addgene plasmid #104451 | GST(LSCS)GFPmyc | addgene full sequence | sequence record 200448 | Addgene NGS Result
GCCATGGGGCGGAGAATGGGCGGAACTGGGCGGAGTTAGGGGCGGGATGGGCGGAGTTAGGGGCGGGACT
ATGGTTGCTGACTAATTGAGATGCATGCTTTGCATACTTCTGCCTGCTGGGGAGCCTGGGGACTTTCCAC
ACCTGGTTGCTGACTAATTGAGATGCATGCTTTGCATACTTCTGCCTGCTGGGGAGCCTGGGGACTTTCC
ACACCCTAACTGACACACATTCCACAGCTGGTTCTTTCCGCCTCAGAAGGTACCTAACCAAGTTCCTCTT
TCAGAGGTTATTTCAGGCCATGGTGCTGCGCCGAATTAATTCCCGATCCAGACATGATAAGATACATTGA
TGAGTTTGGACAAACCACAACTAGAATGCAGTGAAAAAAATGCTTTATTTGTGAAATTTGTGATGCTATT
GCTTTATTTGTAACCATTATAAGCTGCAATAAACAAGTTGGGCCATGGCGGCCAAGCTTTCACAGGTCCT
CCTCGGAGATCAGCTTCTGCTCCATTCTAGACTTGTACAGCTCGTCCATGCCGAGAGTGATCCCGGCGGC
GGTCACGAACTCCAGCAGGACCATGTGATCGCGCTTCTCGTTGGGGTCTTTGCTCAGGGCGGACTGGGTG
CTCAGGTAGTGGTTGTCGGGCAGCAGCACGGGGCCGTCGCCGATGGGGGTGTTCTGCTGGTAGTGGTCGG
CGAGCTGCACGCTGCCGTCCTCGATGTTGTGGCGGATCTTGAAGTTCACCTTGATGCCGTTCTTCTGCTT
GTCGGCCATGATATAGACGTTGTGGCTGTTGTAGTTGTACTCCAGCTTGTGCCCCAGGATGTTGCCGTCC
TCCTTGAAGTCGATGCCCTTCAGCTCGATGCGGTTCACCAGGGTGTCGCCCTCGAACTTCACCTCGGCGC
GGGTCTTGTAGTTGCCGTCGTCCTTGAAGAAGATGGTGCGCTCCTGGACGTAGCCTTCGGGCATGGCGGA
CTTGAAGAAGTCGTGCTGCTTCATGTGGTCGGGGTAGCGGCTGAAGCACTGCACGCCGTAGGTCAGGGTG
GTCACGAGGGTGGGCCAGGGCACGGGCAGCTTGCCGGTGGTGCAGATGAACTTCAGGGTCAGCTTGCCGT
AGGTGGCATCGCCCTCGCCCTCGCCGGACACGCTGAACTTGTGGCCGTTTACGTCGCCGTCCAGCTCGAC
CAGGATGGGCACCACCCCGGTGAACAGCTCCTCGCCCTTGCTCACGCGGCCGCCATCCGATTTTGGAGGA
TGGTCGCCACCACCAAACGTGGCTTGCCAGCCCTGCAAAGGCCATGCTATATACTTGCTGGATTTCAAGT
ACTTATCAATTTGTGGGATAGCTTCAATACGTTTTTTAAAACAAACTAATTTTGGGAACGCATCCAGGCA
CATTGGGTCCATGTATAAAACAACATCAAGAGCGTCATACAACATGAAGTCAGGATGGGTTACATGATCA
CCATTTAAATATGTTTTATGACATAAACGATCTTCGAACATTTTCAGCATTTCAGGTAGCTTGCTAAGAA
AATCAACTTTGAGAGTTTCAAAGTCTTTACTATATGCAATTCTCGAAACACCGTATCTAATATCCAAAAC
CGCTCCTTCAAGCATTGAAATCTCTGCACGCTCTTTTGGACAACCACCCAACATGTTGTGCTTGTCAGCT
ATATAACGTATGATGGCCATAGACTGTGTTAATTTAACATCACCATCAATATAATAAGGAAGATTGGGAA
ACTCCAAACCCAATTCAAACTTTTTGTTTCGCCATTTATCACCTTCATCGCGCTCATACAAATGCTCTTC
ATATTTTTCTTCAAGATATTCCAAAAGAAGTCGAGTGGGTTGCACAAGGCCCTTAATTTTCCAATAACCT
AGTATAGGGGACATGGCTGGCTCGATAGAACCGAGGTGCAGTTGGACCTGGGAGTGGACACCTGTGGAGA
GAAAGGCAAAGTGGATGTTATTCTATAGTGTCACCTAAATCGTATGTGTATGATACATAAGGTTATGTAT
TAATTGTAGCCGCGTTCTAACGAAGCCAAGGGGGTGGGCCTATAGACTCTATAGGCGGTACTTACGTCAC
TCTTGGCACGGGGAATCCGCGTTCCAATGCACCGTTCCCGGCCGCGGAGGCTGGATCGGTCCCGGTGTCT
TCTATGGAGGTCAAAACAGCGTGGATGGCGTCTCCAGGCGATCTGACGGTTCACTAAACGAGCTCTGCTT
ATATAGACCTCCCACCGTACACGCCTACCGCCCATTTGCGTCAATGGGGCGGAGTTGTTACGACATTTTG
GAAAGTCCCGTTGATTTTGGTGCCAAAACAAACTCCCATTGACGTCAATGGGGTGGAGACTTGGAAATCC
CCGTGAGTCAAACCGCTATCCACGCCCATTGATGTACTGCCAAAACCGCATCACCATGGTAATAGCGATG
ACTAATACGTAGATGTACTGCCAAGTAGGAAAGTCCCATAAGGTCATGTACTGGGCATAATGCCAGGCGG
GCCATTTACCGTCATTGACGTCAATAGGGGGCGTACTTGGCATATGATACACTTGATGTACTGCCAAGTG
GGCAGTTTACCGTAAATACTCCACCCATTGACGTCAATGGAAAGTCCCTATTGGCGTTACTATGGGAACA
TACGTCATTATTGACGTCAATGGGCGGGGGTCGTTGGGCGGTCAGCCAGGCGGGCCATTTACCGTAAGTT
ATGTAACGCGGAACTCCATATATGGGCTATGAACTAATGACCCCGTAATTGATTACTATTAATAACTAGT
CAATAATCAATGTCGGGCGAGCTCGAATTAATTCGTAATCATGTCATAGCTGTTTCCTGTGTGAAATTGT
TATCCGCTCACAATTCCACACAACATACGAGCCGGAAGCATAAAGTGTAAAGCCTGGGGTGCCTAATGAG
TGAGCTAACTCACATTAATTGCGTTGCGCTCACTGCCCGCTTTCCAGTCGGGAAACCTGTCGTGCCAGCT
GCATTAATGAATCGGCCAACGCGCGGGGAGAGGCGGTTTGCGTATTGGGCGCTCTTCCGCTTCCTCGCTC
ACTGACTCGCTGCGCTCGGTCGTTCGGCTGCGGCGAGCGGTATCAGCTCACTCAAAGGCGGTAATACGGT
TATCCACAGAATCAGGGGATAACGCAGGAAAGAACATGTGAGCAAAAGGCCAGCAAAAGGCCAGGAACCG
TAAAAAGGCCGCGTTGCTGGCGTTTTTCCATAGGCTCCGCCCCCCTGACGAGCATCACAAAAATCGACGC
TCAAGTCAGAGGTGGCGAAACCCGACAGGACTATAAAGATACCAGGCGTTTCCCCCTGGAAGCTCCCTCG
TGCGCTCTCCTGTTCCGACCCTGCCGCTTACCGGATACCTGTCCGCCTTTCTCCCTTCGGGAAGCGTGGC
GCTTTCTCATAGCTCACGCTGTAGGTATCTCAGTTCGGTGTAGGTCGTTCGCTCCAAGCTGGGCTGTGTG
CACGAACCCCCCGTTCAGCCCGACCGCTGCGCCTTATCCGGTAACTATCGTCTTGAGTCCAACCCGGTAA
GACACGACTTATCGCCACTGGCAGCAGCCACTGGTAACAGGATTAGCAGAGCGAGGTATGTAGGCGGTGC
TACAGAGTTCTTGAAGTGGTGGCCTAACTACGGCTACACTAGAAGAACAGTATTTGGTATCTGCGCTCTG
CTGAAGCCAGTTACCTTCGGAAAAAGAGTTGGTAGCTCTTGATCCGGCAAACAAACCACCGCTGGTAGCG
GTGGTTTTTTTGTTTGCAAGCAGCAGATTACGCGCAGAAAAAAAGGATCTCAAGAAGATCCTTTGATCTT
TTCTACGGGGTCTGACGCTCAGTGGAACGAAAACTCACGTTAAGGGATTTTGGTCATGAGATTATCAAAA
AGGATCTTCACCTAGATCCTTTTAAATTAAAAATGAAGTTTTAAATCAATCTAAAGTATATATGAGTAAA
CTTGGTCTGACAGTTACCAATGCTTAATCAGTGAGGCACCTATCTCAGCGATCTGTCTATTTCGTTCATC
CATAGTTGCCTGACTCCCCGTCGTGTAGATAACTACGATACGGGAGGGCTTACCATCTGGCCCCAGTGCT
GCAATGATACCGCGAGACCCACGCTCACCGGCTCCAGATTTATCAGCAATAAACCAGCCAGCCGGAAGGG
CCGAGCGCAGAAGTGGTCCTGCAACTTTATCCGCCTCCATCCAGTCTATTAATTGTTGCCGGGAAGCTAG
AGTAAGTAGTTCGCCAGTTAATAGTTTGCGCAACGTTGTTGCCATTGCTACAGGCATCGTGGTGTCACGC
TCGTCGTTTGGTATGGCTTCATTCAGCTCCGGTTCCCAACGATCAAGGCGAGTTACATGATCCCCCATGT
TGTGCAAAAAAGCGGTTAGCTCCTTCGGTCCTCCGATCGTTGTCAGAAGTAAGTTGGCCGCAGTGTTATC
ACTCATGGTTATGGCAGCACTGCATAATTCTCTTACTGTCATGCCATCCGTAAGATGCTTTTCTGTGACT
GGTGAGTACTCAACCAAGTCATTCTGAGAATAGTGTATGCGGCGACCGAGTTGCTCTTGCCCGGCGTCAA
TACGGGATAATACCGCGCCACATAGCAGAACTTTAAAAGTGCTCATCATTGGAAAACGTTCTTCGGGGCG
AAAACTCTCAAGGATCTTACCGCTGTTGAGATCCAGTTCGATGTAACCCACTCGTGCACCCAACTGATCT
TCAGCATCTTTTACTTTCACCAGCGTTTCTGGGTGAGCAAAAACAGGAAGGCAAAATGCCGCAAAAAAGG
GAATAAGGGCGACACGGAAATGTTGAATACTCATACTCTTCCTTTTTCAATATTATTGAAGCATTTATCA
GGGTTATTGTCTCATGAGCGGATACATATTTGAATGTATTTAGAAAAATAAACAAATAGGGGTTCCGCGC
ACATTTCCCCGAAAAGTGCCACCTGACGTCTAAGAAACCATTATTATCATGACATTAACCTATAAAAATA
GGCGTATCACGAGGCCCTTTCGTCTCGCGCGTTTCGGTGATGACGGTGAAAACCTCTGACACATGCAGCT
CCCGGAGACGGTCACAGCTTGTCTGTAAGCGGATGCCGGGAGCAGACAAGCCCGTCAGGGCGCGTCAGCG
GGTGTTGGCGGGTGTCGGGGCTGGCTTAACTATGCGGCATCAGAGCAGATTGTACTGAGAGTGCACCATA
AAATTGTAAACGTTAATATTTTGTTAAAATTCGCGTTAAATTTTTGTTAAATCAGCTCATTTTTTAACCA
ATAGGCCGAAATCGGCAAAATCCCTTATAAATCAAAAGAATAGCCCGAGATAGGGT
[37 nt withheld, positions 5377-5413]
AAAGAACGTGGACTCCAACGTCAAAGG
[141 nt withheld, positions 5441-5581]
G
[142 nt withheld, positions 5583-5724]
TATGCGGTGTGAAATACCGCACAGATGCGTAAGGAGAAAATACCGCATCAGGCGCCATTCGCCATTCAGG
CTGCGCAACTGTTGGGAAGGGCGATCGGTGCGGGCCTCTTCGCTATTACGCCAGCTGGCGAAAGGGGGAT
GTGCTGCAAGGCGATTAAGTTGGGTAACGCCAGGGTTTTCCCAGTCACGACGTTGTAAAACGACGGCCAG
TGCCAAGCTGTTAACAGCTTTTTGCAAAAGCCTAGGCCTCCAAAAAAGCCTCCTCACTACTTCTGGAATA
GCTCAGAGGCCGAGGCGGCCTCGGCCTCTGCATAAATAAAAAAAATTAGTCA
