>Addgene plasmid #104451 | GST(LSCS)GFPmyc | depositor partial sequence | sequence record 197957 | GST-EGFP-myc insert
ATCATGTAACCCATCCTGACTTCATGTTGTATGACGCTCTTGATGTTGTTTTATACATGGACCCAATGTG
CCTGGATGCGTTCCCAAAATTAGTTTGTTTTAAAAAACGTATTGAAGCTATCCCACAAATTGATAAGTAC
TTGAAATCCAGCAAGTATATAGCATGGCCTTTGCAGGGCTGGCAAGCCACGTTTGGTGGTGGCGACCATC
CTCCAAAATCGGATGGCGGCCGCGTGAGCAAGGGCGAGGAGCTGTTCACCGGGGTGGTGCCCATCCTGGT
CGAGCTGGACGGCGACGTAAACGGCCACAAGTTCAGCGTGTCCGGCGAGGGCGAGGGCGATGCCACCTAC
GGCAAGCTGACCCTGAAGTTCATCTGCACCACCGGCAAGCTGCCCGTGCCCTGGCCCACCCTCGTGACCA
CCCTGACCTACGGCGTGCAGTGCTTCAGCCGCTACCCCGACCACATGAAGCAGCACGACTTCTTCAAGTC
CGCCATGCCCGAAGGCTACGTCCAGGAGCGCACCATCTTCTTCAAGGACGACGGCAACTACAAGACCCGC
GCCGAGGTGAAGTTCGAGGGCGACACCCTGGTGAACCGCATCGAGCTGAAGGGCATCGACTTCAAGGAGG
ACGGCAACATCCTGGGGCACAAGCTGGAGTACAACTACAACAGCCACAACGTCTATATCATGGCCGACAA
GCAGAAGAACGGCATCAAGGTGAACTTCAAGATCCGCCACAACATCGAGGACGGCAGCGTGCAGCTCGCC
GACCACTACCAGCAGAACACCCCCATCGGCGACGGCCCCGTGCTGCTGCCCGACAACCACTACCTGAGCA
CCCAGTCCGCCCTGAGCAAAGACCCCAACGAGAAGCGCGATCACATGGTCCTGCTGGAGTTCGTGACCGC
CGCCGGGATCACTCTCGGCATGGACGAGCTGTACAAGTCTAGAATGGAGCAGAAGCTGATCTCCGAGGAG
GACCTGTGAAAGCTT
